>Addgene plasmid #147147 | pAc5.1B-lambdaN-HA-CeALG1_O | addgene full sequence | sequence record 355676 | Addgene NGS Result
CTTCAAGAATTAATTCTATATTCTAAAAACACAAATGATACTTCTAAAAAAAAATCATGAATGGCATCAA
CTCTGAATCAAATCTTTGCAGATGCACCTACTTCTCATTTCCACTGTCACATCATTTTTCCAGATCTCGC
TGCCTGTTATGTGGCCCACAAACCAAGACACGTTTTATGGCCATTAAAGCTGGCTGATCGTCGCCAAACA
CCAAATACATAATGAATATGTACACATTCGAGAAAGAAGCGATCAAAGAAGCGTCTTCGGGCGGAGTAGG
AGAATGCGGAGGAGAAGGAGAACGAGCTGATCTAGTATCTCTCCACAATCCAATGCCAACTGACCAACTG
GCCATATTCGGAGCAATTTGAAGCCAATTTCCATCGCCTGGCGATCGCTCCATTCTTGGCTATATGTTTT
TCACCGTTACCCGGGGCCATTTTCAAAGACTCGTCGGCAAGATAAGATTGTGTCACTCGCTGTCTCTCTT
CATTTGTCGAAGAATGCTGAGGAATTTCGCGATGACGTCGGCGAGTATTTTGAAGAATGAGAATAATTTG
TATTTATACGAAAATCAGTTAGTGGAATTTTCTACAAAAACATGTTATCTATAGATAATTTTGTTGCAAA
ATATGTTGACTATGACAAAGATTGTATGTATATACCTTTAATGTATTCTCATTTTCTTATGTATTTATAA
TGGCAATGATGATACTGATGATATTTTAAGATGATGCCAGACCAAAAGGCTTGAATTTCTGCGTCTTTTG
CCGAACGCAGTGCATGTGCAATTGTTGTTTTTTGGAATATTCAATTTTCGGACTGTCCGCTTTGATTTCA
GTTTCTTGGCTTATTCAAAAAGCAAAGTAAAGCCAAAAAAGCGAGATGGCAATACCAAATGCGGCAAAAC
GGTAGTGGAAGGAAAGGGGTGCGGGGCAGCGGAAGGAAGGGTGGGGCGGGGCGTGGCGGGGTCTGTGGCT
GGGCGCGACGTCACCGACGTTGGAGCCACTCCTTTGACCATGTGTGCGTGTGTGTATTATTCGTGTCTCG
CCACTCGCCGGTTGTTTTTTTCTTTTTATGCTGCGCTCTCTCTAGCGCCATCTCGCTTACGCATGCTCAA
CGCACCGCATGTTGCCGTTTCCTTTTATGCGTCATTTTGGCTCGAAATAGGCAATTATTTAAACAAAGAT
TAGTCAACGAAAACGCTAAAATAAATAAGTCTACAATATGGTTACTTATTGCCATGTGTGTGCAGCCAAC
GATAGCAACAAAAGCAACAACACAGGTGGCTTTCCCTCTTTCACTTTTTGTTTGCAAGCCGCGTGCGAGC
AAGACGGCACGACCGGCAAACGCAATTACGCTGACAAAGAGCAGACGAAGTTTTGGCGAAAAACATCAAG
GCGCCTGATACGAATGCATTTGCAATAACAATTGCGATATTTAATATTGTTTATGAAGCTGTTTGACTTC
AAAACACACAAAAAAAAAAATAAAACAAATTATTTGAAAGAGAATTAGGAATCGGACGCTTATCGTTAGG
GTAACAACAAGAAATGCTTACTGAGTCACAGCCTCTGGAAAACTGCCGCAAGCCAGAGAGAGAGAGAAAA
AGAGGGAGAGCAGCTTAGACCGCATGTGCTTGTGTGTGAGGCGTCTCTCTCTTCGTCTCTGTTGCGCAAA
CGCATAGACTGCACTGAAAAAATCGATTACCTATTTTTTATGAATGAATATTTGCACTATTACTATTCAA
AACTATTAAGATAGCAATCACATTCAATAGCCAAATACTATACCACCTGAGCGATGCAACGAAATGATCA
ATTTGAGCAAAAATGCTGCATATTTAGGACGGCATCATTATAGAAATGCTTCTTGCTGTGTACTTTTCTC
TCGTCTGGCAGCTGTTTCGCCGTTATTGTTAAAACCGGCTTAAGTTAGGTGTGTTTTCTACGACTAGTGA
ATGCCCTACTAGAAGATGTGTGTTGCACAAAATGTCCCTGGAATAACCAATTTGAAGTGCAGATAGCAGT
AAACGTAAGCTAATATGAATATTATTTAACTGTAATGTTTTAATATCGCTGGACATTACTAATAAACCCA
CTATAAACACATGTACATATGTATGTTTTGGCATACAATGAGTAGTTGGGGAAAAAATGTGTAAAAGCAC
CGTGACCATCACAGCATAAAGATAACCAGCTGAAGTATCGAATATGAGTAACCCCCAAATTGAATCACAT
GCCGCAACTGATAGGACCCATGGAAGTACACTCTTCATGGCGATATACAAGACACACACAAGCACGAACA
CCCAGTTGCGGAGGAAATTCTCCGTAAATGAAAACCCAATCGGCGAACAATTCATACCCATATATGGTAA
AAGTTTTGAACGCGACTTGAGAGCGGAGAGCATTGCGGCTGATAAGGTTTTAGCGCTAAGCGGGCTTTAT
AAAACGGGCTGCGGGACCAGTTTTCATATCACTACCGTTTGAGTTCTTGTGCTGTGTGGATACTCCTCCC
GACACAAAGCCGCTCCATCAGCCAGCAGTCGTCTAATCCAGAGACCCCGGATCGGGGTACCAACATGGAC
GCACAAACACGACGACGTGAGCGTCGCGCTGAGAAACAAGCTCAATGGAAAGCTGCAAACGGTGGATCTC
CTCCACATATGGCTTACCCATACGATGTTCCAGATTACGCTCCTCCAAGCTTGAATTCTGCAGATATCCA
GCACAGTGGCGGCCGCATGTCCGGCGGGCCGCAATATTTGCCAGGAGTCATGAATTCTACCATTCAACAG
CAACCACAGAGCGCAACATCGTCGTTTCTGCCAAGTGGACCGATTAGTTCGACGTCCACCTCCTCGCAAG
TTGTTCCAACATCTGGAGCCACCCAGCAGCCGCCTTTCCCGTCGGCACAAGCGGCTGCGTCAACAGCGCT
CCAAAATGATCTAGAAGAAATATTTAATTCTCCGCCTACTCAGCCACAAACATTTAGCGATGTTCCTCAA
AGACAAGCCGGAAGCCTGGCTCCAGGAGTTCCCATTGGTAATACAAGTGTCTCAATTGGAGAACCAGCAA
ATACACTTGGAGGCGGTTTACCAGGCGGAGCACCGGGACAATTACCTGGCGGCAACCAGAGTGGTATTCA
ATTCCAATGTCCTCGACGCCCAAACCACGGAGTTGAGGGTCGCTCAATTCTTCTTCGCGCCAACCACTTT
GCAGTGAGAATTCCTGGAGGAACTATTCAACACTACCAGGTCGATGTTACTCCAGACAAGTGCCCAAGAA
GAGTTAATCGCGAGATTATCAGCTGCTTGATAAGCGCATTCTCCAAGTACTTCACTAATATTCGCCCTGT
TTACGATGGAAAGCGCAATATGTACACCCGCGAGCCCCTTCCAATTGGAAGAGAACGTATGGATTTCGAT
GTCACACTTCCTGGAGACTCCGCCGTTGAGCGTCAATTTTCGGTTTCTTTGAAATGGGTCGGACAAGTTT
CTCTCTCCACTCTGGAGGATGCCATGGAAGGAAGAGTTCGCCAGGTTCCATTCGAAGCCGTTCAAGCTAT
GGATGTCATTCTTCGTCATCTTCCAAGCTTGAAATACACTCCTGTCGGACGTTCATTCTTCTCGCCACCA
GTTCCTAATGCTTCTGGAGTCATGGCAGGATCATGCCCTCCCCAGGCTTCTGGAGCTGTCGCAGGAGGTG
CCCACTCCGCTGGACAATATCACGCCGAGAGCAAACTCGGGGGTGGCCGTGAAGTCTGGTTTGGATTCCA
TCAGTCGGTTCGCCCATCTCAGTGGAAAATGATGCTTAACATTGATGTCTCTGCGACTGCTTTCTATCGT
TCCATGCCAGTCATTGAGTTCATCGCCGAAGTTTTGGAGCTTCCAGTTCAAGCTCTTGCTGAGCGTCGTG
CTCTATCTGATGCTCAACGTGTCAAGTTCACCAAGGAAATTCGTGGTCTCAAAATTGAAATCACCCACTG
TGGACAAATGCGCAGAAAGTATCGTGTCTGCAACGTCACTCGTCGTCCAGCTCAAACTCAAACTTTCCCA
CTTCAATTGGAGACTGGTCAAACTATTGAGTGCACTGTCGCCAAGTATTTCTATGACAAGTACAGAATTC
AACTCAAATACCCACACTTGCCATGCCTCCAAGTTGGACAGGAACAAAAGCACACCTACCTGCCACCAGA
GGTGTGCAACATTGTTCCAGGACAACGTTGCATCAAGAAGCTTACGGATGTGCAGACATCGACAATGATT
AAGGCTACAGCTCGTTCTGCTCCAGAACGTGAGCGTGAGATTTCCAACTTGGTCCGCAAGGCCGAGTTCT
CAGCTGATCCATTTGCTCACGAATTCGGAATCACCATCAACCCAGCAATGACTGAAGTCAAGGGACGCGT
TCTTTCTGCTCCAAAACTTCTCTACGGTGGACGCACTCGAGCCACCGCTCTCCCGAATCAAGGAGTTTGG
GATATGCGTGGAAAACAGTTCCACACTGGAATCGATGTTCGTGTCTGGGCGATCGCTTGTTTTGCTCAAC
AACAGCATGTCAAGGAGAACGATCTCCGCATGTTCACCAACCAGCTTCAGCGGATTTCCAACGACGCTGG
TATGCCAATCGTCGGAAATCCATGCTTCTGCAAGTACGCTGTTGGAGTCGAGCAGGTTGAGCCAATGTTC
AAGTACTTGAAACAAAACTACTCTGGAATTCAACTTGTAGTGGTTGTTCTCCCTGGAAAAACTCCAGTTT
ATGCTGAAGTTAAACGTGTTGGAGACACAGTTTTGGGTATCGCCACCCAGTGCGTGCAAGCCAAGAACGC
AATCCGAACAACTCCACAAACTCTTTCTAATTTATGCTTGAAGATGAACGTAAAGCTTGGAGGAGTCAAC
AGTATTCTGCTTCCAAACGTACGCCCAAGAATCTTCAACGAACCAGTCATTTTCTTTGGATGTGACATCA
CTCATCCACCAGCAGGAGACTCTCGCAAACCATCCATCGCAGCAGTTGTCGGCTCAATGGATGCTCATCC
TAGCAGATATGCTGCAACCGTCCGTGTCCAACAACATCGTCAAGAGATCATCTCAGATTTAACCTACATG
GTCCGCGAGCTTCTTGTTCAATTCTACCGCAACACTCGCTTCAAGCCAGCCAGAATCGTTGTCTACCGTG
ATGGAGTTTCTGAGGGGCAATTCTTCAACGTTCTTCAATATGAGCTTCGCGCGATTCGCGAGGCTTGCAT
GATGCTTGAAAGAGGATATCAACCAGGAATCACTTTCATCGCCGTCCAAAAGAGACATCACACTCGTCTC
TTTGCTGTTGATAAGAAGGATCAAGTCGGAAAAGCATACAATATTCCGCCAGGAACTACTGTCGATGTAG
GAATTACCCACCCAACCGAGTTTGACTTCTACTTGTGCTCTCATGCTGGTATTCAAGGAACATCTCGTCC
ATCCCATTACCATGTTCTTTGGGATGACAACAATCTGACAGCCGACGAACTTCAACAGCTCACATATCAA
ATGTGCCATACCTACGTCAGATGCACACGATCCGTTTCAATTCCAGCGCCAGCATATTATGCTCATTTGG
TAGCGTTCCGCGCTCGTTATCATCTTGTCGATCGCGAGCATGACTCTGGAGAAGGTTCTCAGCCATCTGG
AACTTCCGAGGATACCACCTTGTCGAACATGGCTAGAGCTGTGCAGGTTCATCCGGATGCCAACAACGTC
ATGTACTTTGCTTAACCGCGGTTCGAAGGTAAGCCTATCCCTAACCCTCTCCTCGGTCTCGATTCTACGC
GTACCGGTCATCATCACCATCACCATTGAGTTTAAACCCGCTGATCAGCCTCGACTGTGCCTTCTAAGGC
CTGAGCTCGCTGATCAGCCTCGATCGAGGATCCAGACATGATAAGATACATTGATGAGTTTGGACAAACC
ACAACTAGAATGCAGTGAAAAAAATGCTTTATTTGTGAAATTTGTGATGCTATTGCTTTATTTGTAACCA
TTATAAGCTGCAATAAACAAGTTAACAACAACAATTGCATTCATTTTATGTTTCAGGTTCAGGGGGAGGT
GTGGGAGGTTTTTTAAAGCAAGTAAAACCTCTACAAATGTGGTATGGCTGATTATGATCAGTCGACCGAT
GCCCTTGAGAGCCTTCAACCCAGTCAGCTCCTTCCGGTGGGCGCGGGGCATGACTATCGTCGCCGCACTT
ATGACTGTCTTCTTTATCATGCAACTCGTAGGACAGGTGCCGGCAGCGCTCTGGGTCATTTTCGGCGAGG
ACCGCTTTCGCTGGAGCGCGACGATGATCGGCCTGTCGCTTGCGGTATTCGGAATCTTGCACGCCCTCGC
TCAAGCCTTCGTCACTGGTCCCGCCACCAAACGTTTCGGCGAGAAGCAGGCCATTATCGCCGGCATGGCG
GCCGACGCGCTGGGCTACGTCTTGCTGGCGTTCGCGACGCGAGGCTGGATGGCCTTCCCCATTATGATTC
TTCTCGCTTCCGGCGGCATCGGGATGCCCGCGTTGCAGGCCATGCTGTCCAGGCAGGTAGATGACGACCA
TCAGGGACAGCTTCAAGGCCAGCAAAAGGCCAGGAACCGTAAAAAGGCCGCGTTGCTGGCGTTTTTCCAT
AGGCTCCGCCCCCCTGACGAGCATCACAAAAATCGACGCTCAAGTCAGAGGTGGCGAAACCCGACAGGAC
TATAAAGATACCAGGCGTTTCCCCCTGGAAGCTCCCTCGTGCGCTCTCCTGTTCCGACCCTGCCGCTTAC
CGGATACCTGTCCGCCTTTCTCCCTTCGGGAAGCGTGGCGCTTTCTCATAGCTCACGCTGTAGGTATCTC
AGTTCGGTGTAGGTCGTTCGCTCCAAGCTGGGCTGTGTGCACGAACCCCCCGTTCAGCCCGACCGCTGCG
CCTTATCCGGTAACTATCGTCTTGAGTCCAACCCGGTAAGACACGACTTATCGCCACTGGCAGCAGCCAC
TGGTAACAGGATTAGCAGAGCGAGGTATGTAGGCGGTGCTACAGAGTTCTTGAAGTGGTGGCCTAACTAC
GGCTACACTAGAAGGACAGTATTTGGTATCTGCGCTCTGCTGAAGCCAGTTACCTTCGGAAAAAGAGTTG
GTAGCTCTTGATCCGGCAAACAAACCACCGCTGGTAGCGGTGGTTTTTTTGTTTGCAAGCAGCAGATTAC
GCGCAGAAAAAAAGGATCTCAAGAAGATCCTTTGATCTTTTCTACGGGGTCTGACGCTCAGTGGAACGAA
AACTCACGTTAAGGGATTTTGGTCATGAGATTATCAAAAAGGATCTTCACCTAGATCCTTTTAAATTAAA
AATGAAGTTTTAAATCAATCTAAAGTATATATGAGTAAACTTGGTCTGACAGTTACCAATGCTTAATCAG
TGAGGCACCTATCTCAGCGATCTGTCTATTTCGTTCATCCATAGTTGCCTGACTCCCCGTCGTGTAGATA
ACTACGATACGGGAGGGCTTACCATCTGGCCCCAGTGCTGCAATGATACCGCGAGACCCACGCTCACCGG
CTCCAGATTTATCAGCAATAAACCAGCCAGCCGGAAGGGCCGAGCGCAGAAGTGGTCCTGCAACTTTATC
CGCCTCCATCCAGTCTATTAATTGTTGCCGGGAAGCTAGAGTAAGTAGTTCGCCAGTTAATAGTTTGCGC
AACGTTGTTGCCATTGCTGCAGGCATCGTGGTGTCACGCTCGTCGTTTGGTATGGCTTCATTCAGCTCCG
GTTCCCAACGATCAAGGCGAGTTACATGATCCCCCATGTTGTGCAAAAAAGCGGTTAGCTCCTTCGGTCC
TCCGATCGTTGTCAGAAGTAAGTTGGCCGCAGTGTTATCACTCATGGTTATGGCAGCACTGCATAATTCT
CTTACTGTCATGCCATCCGTAAGATGCTTTTCTGTGACTGGTGAGTACTCAACCAAGTCATTCTGAGAAT
AGTGTATGCGGCGACCGAGTTGCTCTTGCCCGGCGTCAACACGGGATAATACCGCGCCACATAGCAGAAC
TTTAAAAGTGCTCATCATTGGAAAACGTTCTTCGGGGCGAAAACTCTCAAGGATCTTACCGCTGTTGAGA
TCCAGTTCGATGTAACCCACTCGTGCACCCAACTGATCTTCAGCATCTTTTACTTTCACCAGCGTTTCTG
GGTGAGCAAAAACAGGAAGGCAAAATGCCGCAAAAAAGGGAATAAGGGCGACACGGAAATGTTGAATACT
CATACTCTTCCTTTTTCAATATTATTGAAGCATTTATCAGGGTTATTGTCTCATGAGCGGATACATATTT
GAATGTATTTAGAAAAATAAACAAATAGGGGTTCCGCGCACATTTCCCCGAAAAGTGCCACCTGACGTCT
AAGAAACCATTATTATCATGACATTAACCTATAAAAATAGGCGTATCACGAGGCCCTTTCGT
Features (pLannotate 1.2.2; 11 found; start..end, strand, type, name):
     56..2565    +  promoter       Ac5 promoter: Drosophila melanogaster actin 5C promoter
   2585..2650    +  CDS            N (fragment): REGN_LAMBD - Experimental evidence at protein level: Swiss-Prot protein existence level 1. Plays a role as a transcriptional antitermination factor that allows the virus to initiate its lytic phase. Activates expression of the delayed viral early genes by modifying host RNA polymerase (RNAP) into a form that is resistant to termination signals. This antitermination function requires the host NusA protein which serves to stabilize the interaction between antitermination protein N and host RNA polymerase. From Escherichia phage lambda (Bacteriophage lambda).
   2675..2701    +  CDS            3xHA (fragment): three tandem HA epitope tags
   3143..5752    +  CDS            Ago2: AGO2_MOUSE - Also known as Eif2c2, Kiaa4215. Experimental evidence at protein level: Swiss-Prot protein existence level 1. Required for RNA-mediated gene silencing (RNAi) by the RNA- induced silencing complex (RISC). The 'minimal RISC' appears to include AGO2 bound to a short guide RNA such as a microRNA (miRNA) or short interfering RNA (siRNA). These guide RNAs direct RISC to complementary mRNAs that are targets for RISC-mediated gene silencing. The precise mechanism of gene silencing depends on the degree of complementarity between the miRNA or siRNA and its target. Binding of RISC to a perf
   5768..5809    +  CDS            V5 tag: epitope tag from simian virus 5
   5909..6043    -  polyA_signal   SV40 poly(A) signal: SV40 polyadenylation signal
   6066..6150    -  CDS            large T antigen (fragment): large T antigen from SV40 (simian virus 40)
   6151..6598    +  CDS            TcR (fragment): tetracycline efflux protein; tet; confers resistance to tetracycline
   6644..7232    -  rep_origin     ori: high-copy-number ColE1/pMB1/pBR322/pUC origin of replication
   7403..8263    -  CDS            AmpR: β-lactamase; bla; confers resistance to ampicillin, carbenicillin, and related antibiotics
   8264..8368    -  promoter       AmpR promoter: bla
