[The description below was written by a language model from this plasmid's Addgene catalogue record and pLannotate feature annotations shown in this document.]
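Description:
pAc5.1B-lambdaN-HA-CeALG1_O is an insect-cell expression plasmid of about 8.5 kb that produces the Caenorhabditis elegans Argonaute protein ALG-1 as an N-terminally tagged fusion. The catalogue lists the backbone as unknown, although the name and the annotated parts point to a pAc5.1-type vector. It is maintained in E. coli through a ColE1/pMB1-family origin and selected with ampicillin via the β-lactamase gene and its own promoter. The origin is annotated as a high-copy type, while the catalogue entry records the plasmid as low copy. A fragment of a tetracycline resistance gene and a small piece of SV40 large T antigen sequence are also detected; both look like non-functional backbone remnants.

Expression is driven by the constitutive Drosophila melanogaster actin 5C promoter and terminated by an SV40 polyadenylation signal. The reading frame begins with a short fragment of bacteriophage lambda N protein, which is the peptide that binds boxB RNA hairpins, followed by an HA epitope and then the ALG-1 open reading frame. The automated annotation labels this region as mouse Ago2, which reflects homology between Argonaute family members rather than the actual source, since the record gives the insert as C. elegans ALG-1. A V5 tag lies downstream of the insert, but the record does not show whether it is translated in frame or preceded by a stop codon.

The lambdaN fusion suits tethering assays, in which the protein is recruited to a boxB-containing reporter mRNA in Drosophila cells to test its effect on translation or stability. The HA tag allows detection and immunoprecipitation, in keeping with the associated work on miRNA-silencing factors and deadenylase complexes.
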