Addgene plasmid #147147: pAc5.1B-lambdaN-HA-CeALG1_O
Purpose: Insect Expression of CeALG1
Depositing lab: Elisa Izaurralde. Depositing organization: Max Planck Institute for Developmental Biology. Publication: The Caenorhabditis elegans GW182 protein AIN-1 interacts with PAB-1 and subunits of the PAN2-PAN3 and CCR4-NOT deadenylase complexes. Kuzuoglu-Ozturk D, Huntzinger E, Schmidt S, Izaurralde E. Nucleic Acids Res. 2012 Jul;40(12):5651-65. doi: 10.1093/nar/gks218. Epub 2012 Mar 7. PubMed 22402495.
Backbone
  Vector backbone: Unknown
  Vector type: Insect Expression
Growth in bacteria
  Bacterial resistance: Ampicillin, 100 μg/mL
  Growth temperature: 37°C
  Growth strain: DH5alpha
  Copy number: Low Copy
Gene/Insert
  Gene/Insert name: CeALG1
  Species: C. elegans (nematode)
  Cloning method: Unknown
Terms and licenses: Academic/Nonprofit Terms; Industry Terms: Not Available to Industry
Depositor comments: ORF extracted from NCBI: NM_077921.5 Plasmids from this collection were made available to the research community and donated after the lab closed. Please note that the sequence provided by the depositing laboratory may be theoretical/predicted or based on Sanger sequencing results. There may be discrepancies between sequencing results obtained by Addgene and the depositor sequence. If an Addgene verified sequence is not available, please contact before placing your order to request that our lab fully sequence the plasmid.
How to cite: pAc5.1B-lambdaN-HA-CeALG1_O was a gift from Elisa Izaurralde (Addgene plasmid # 147147 ; http://n2t.net/addgene:147147 ; RRID:Addgene_147147)
